Addgene plasmid #104749: pUG-320
Purpose: Level 2 construct
Depositing lab: Marco Trujillo. Depositing organization: Leibniz Institute of Plant Biochemistry (IPB). Publication: UbiGate: a synthetic biology toolbox to analyse ubiquitination. Kowarschik K, Hoehenwarter W, Marillonnet S, Trujillo M. New Phytol. 2018 Mar;217(4):1749-1763. doi: 10.1111/nph.14900. Epub 2017 Nov 30. PubMed 29194629.
Backbone
  Vector backbone: pET-28GG
  Backbone size w/o insert (bp): 5190
  Vector type: Bacterial Expression
Growth in bacteria
  Bacterial resistance: Kanamycin, 50 μg/mL
  Growth temperature: 37°C
  Growth strain: DH5alpha
  Copy number: Low Copy
Gene/Insert
  Gene/Insert name: HIS-Ubq_UBA1_HA-UBC29_EL3 (alt name: AT4G05320,AT2G30110,AT2G16740)
  Species: A. thaliana (mustard weed)
  Insert size (bp): 4339
  Promoter: T7
  Tag / fusion protein: HIS-Ubq, HA-E2 (N terminal on insert)
  Cloning method: Restriction Enzyme; 5′ cloning site BpiI (destroyed during cloning); 3′ cloning site BpiI (destroyed during cloning)
  Sequencing primers: 5′ T7; 3′ T7 Terminal
Terms and licenses: Academic/Nonprofit Terms; Industry Terms: Not Available to Industry
How to cite: pUG-320 was a gift from Marco Trujillo (Addgene plasmid # 104749 ; http://n2t.net/addgene:104749 ; RRID:Addgene_104749)
