[The description below was written by a language model from this plasmid's Addgene catalogue record, the feature table of its GenBank file and pLannotate feature annotations shown in this document.]
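Description:
pUG-320 is a bacterial expression plasmid from the UbiGate toolbox, catalogued as a "Level 2 construct", meaning a multigene assembly made by Golden Gate-type cloning into the pET-28GG backbone through BpiI sites that were destroyed in the process. It is a pET-style vector. It replicates from a ColE1/pBR322-type origin accompanied by the bom region and the rop gene, consistent with the low copy number recorded. It is selected with kanamycin through the aph(3')-Ia marker and also carries an f1 origin. A lacI gene with its own promoter supplies lac repressor. Small remnants of the tetracycline resistance gene from the pBR322 lineage are also detected.

The payload of about 4.3 kb is a polycistronic operon driven by a single T7 promoter with an adjacent lac operator, so expression requires T7 RNA polymerase and is inducible with IPTG. Three open reading frames follow, each preceded by its own T7 gene 10 ribosome binding site, and a T7 terminator closes the unit. The first encodes His-tagged ubiquitin, the second the Arabidopsis thaliana E1 ubiquitin-activating enzyme UBA1, and the third the E2 conjugating enzyme UBC29 with N-terminal tandem HA epitope repeats. The "EL3" in the insert name is not explained in the record; it may be an end linker closing the assembly.

Together these parts co-express ubiquitin, E1 and E2 in E. coli, reconstituting the upstream part of the plant ubiquitination cascade. The tags allow detection or purification of ubiquitin and the E2. No E3 ligase or substrate is annotated. The two sequence records differ by a few bases in length and in their start coordinates, but they describe the same architecture.
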