LOCUS       Exported 9525 bp ds-DNA circular SYN 13-MAY-2021
DEFINITION  Level 2 construct.
ACCESSION   .
VERSION     .
KEYWORDS    pUG-320
SOURCE      synthetic DNA construct
  ORGANISM  synthetic DNA construct
REFERENCE   1 (bases 1 to 9525)
  AUTHORS   Kowarschik K, Hoehenwarter W, Marillonnet S, Trujillo M
  TITLE     UbiGate: a synthetic biology toolbox to analyse ubiquitination.
  JOURNAL   New Phytol. 2018 Mar;217(4):1749-1763. doi: 10.1111/nph.14900. Epub
            2017 Nov 30.
  PUBMED    29194629
REFERENCE   2 (bases 1 to 9525)
  AUTHORS   .
  TITLE     Direct Submission
  JOURNAL   Exported May 13, 2021 from SnapGene Server 1.1.58
            http://www.snapgene.com
FEATURES             Location/Qualifiers
     source          1..9525
                     /organism="synthetic DNA construct"
                     /mol_type="other DNA"
     primer_bind     55..74
                     /label=pBRrevBam
                     /note="pBR322 vectors, tet region, downstream of BamHI,
                     reverse primer"
     primer_bind     158..177
                     /label=T7
                     /note="T7 promoter, forward primer"
     promoter        158..176
                     /label=T7 promoter
                     /note="promoter for bacteriophage T7 RNA polymerase"
     protein_bind    177..201
                     /label=lac operator
                     /bound_moiety="lac repressor encoded by lacI"
                     /note="The lac repressor binds to the lac operator to
                     inhibit transcription in E. coli. This inhibition can be
                     relieved by adding lactose or
                     isopropyl-beta-D-thiogalactopyranoside (IPTG)."
     CDS             255..272
                     /codon_start=1
                     /product="6xHis affinity tag"
                     /label=6xHis
                     /translation="HHHHHH"
     CDS             3820..3906
                     /codon_start=1
                     /product="three tandem HA epitope tags"
                     /label=3xHA
                     /translation="YPYDVPDYAGYPYDVPDYAGLYPYDVPDY"
     CDS             3883..3909
                     /codon_start=1
                     /product="HA (human influenza hemagglutinin) epitope tag"
                     /label=HA
                     /translation="YPYDVPDYA"
     CDS             3922..4008
                     /codon_start=1
                     /product="three tandem HA epitope tags"
                     /label=3xHA
                     /translation="YPYDVPDYAGYPYDVPDYAGLYPYDVPDY"
     CDS             3985..4011
                     /codon_start=1
                     /product="HA (human influenza hemagglutinin) epitope tag"
                     /label=HA
                     /translation="YPYDVPDYA"
     primer_bind     complement(4617..4635)
                     /label=T7 Term
                     /note="T7 terminator, reverse primer"
     terminator      4631..4678
                     /label=T7 terminator
                     /note="transcription terminator for bacteriophage T7 RNA
                     polymerase"
     rep_origin      4715..5170
                     /direction=RIGHT
                     /label=f1 ori
                     /note="f1 bacteriophage origin of replication; arrow
                     indicates direction of (+) strand synthesis"
     primer_bind     complement(4802..4821)
                     /label=F1ori-R
                     /note="F1 origin, reverse primer"
     primer_bind     5012..5033
                     /label=F1ori-F
                     /note="F1 origin, forward primer"
     CDS             complement(5262..6077)
                     /codon_start=1
                     /gene="aph(3')-Ia"
                     /product="aminoglycoside phosphotransferase"
                     /label=KanR
                     /note="confers resistance to kanamycin in bacteria or G418
                     (Geneticin(R)) in eukaryotes"
                     /translation="MSHIQRETSCSRPRLNSNMDADLYGYKWARDNVGQSGATIYRLYG
                     KPDAPELFLKHGKGSVANDVTDEMVRLNWLTEFMPLPTIKHFIRTPDDAWLLTTAIPGK
                     TAFQVLEEYPDSGENIVDALAVFLRRLHSIPVCNCPFNSDRVFRLAQAQSRMNNGLVDA
                     SDFDDERNGWPVEQVWKEMHKLLPFSPDSVVTHGDFSLDNLIFDEGKLIGCIDVGRVGI
                     ADRYQDLAILWNCLGEFSPSLQKRLFQKYGIDNPDMNKLQFHLMLDEFF"
     primer_bind     5985..6004
                     /label=Kan-R
                     /note="Kanamycin resistance gene, reverse primer"
     primer_bind     6069..6088
                     /label=pENTR-R
                     /note="pENTR vectors, reverse primer"
     rep_origin      6199..6787
                     /direction=RIGHT
                     /label=ori
                     /note="high-copy-number ColE1/pMB1/pBR322/pUC origin of
                     replication"
     primer_bind     6688..6707
                     /label=pBR322ori-F
                     /note="pBR322 origin, forward primer"
     primer_bind     6941..6958
                     /label=L4440
                     /note="L4440 vector, forward primer"
     misc_feature    6973..7112
                     /label=bom
                     /note="basis of mobility region from pBR322"
     primer_bind     complement(7038..7057)
                     /label=pRS-marker
                     /note="pRS vectors, use to sequence yeast selectable
                     marker"
     primer_bind     7198..7220
                     /label=pGEX 3'
                     /note="pGEX vectors, reverse primer"
     CDS             complement(7214..7405)
                     /codon_start=1
                     /gene="rop"
                     /product="Rop protein, which maintains plasmids at low copy
                     number"
                     /label=rop
                     /translation="MTKQEKTALNMARFIRSQTLTLLEKLNELDADEQADICESLHDHA
                     DELYRSCLARFGDDGENL"
     CDS             complement(8214..9296)
                     /codon_start=1
                     /gene="lacI"
                     /product="lac repressor"
                     /label=lacI
                     /note="The lac repressor binds to the lac operator to
                     inhibit transcription in E. coli. This inhibition can be
                     relieved by adding lactose or
                     isopropyl-beta-D-thiogalactopyranoside (IPTG)."
                     /translation="MKPVTLYDVAEYAGVSYQTVSRVVNQASHVSAKTREKVEAAMAEL
                     NYIPNRVAQQLAGKQSLLIGVATSSLALHAPSQIVAAIKSRADQLGASVVVSMVERSGV
                     EACKAAVHNLLAQRVSGLIINYPLDDQDAIAVEAACTNVPALFLDVSDQTPINSIIFSH
                     EDGTRLGVEHLVALGHQQIALLAGPLSSVSARLRLAGWHKYLTRNQIQPIAEREGDWSA
                     MSGFQQTMQMLNEGIVPTAMLVANDQMALGAMRAITESGLRVGADISVVGYDDTEDSSC
                     YIPPLTTIKQDFRLLGQTSVDRLLQLSQGQAVKGNQLLPVSLVKRKTTLAPNTQTASPR
                     ALADSLMQLARQVSRLESGQ"
     primer_bind     9258..9277
                     /label=LacI-R
                     /note="LacI, reverse primer"
     promoter        complement(9297..9374)
                     /gene="lacI"
                     /label=lacI promoter
ORIGIN
        1 cacgccgaaa caagcgctca tgagcccgaa gtggcgagcc cgatcttccc catcggtgat
       61 gtcggcgata taggcgccag caaccgcacc tgtggcgccg gtgatgccgg ccacgatgcg
      121 tccggcgtag aggatcgaga tctcgatccc gcgaaattaa tacgactcac tataggggaa
      181 ttgtgagcgg ataacaattc ccctctagaa ataattttgc cttaacttta agaaggagat
      241 ataccatggg cagccaccac caccaccacc acagcggaat gcagatcttt gttaagactc
      301 tcaccggaaa gacaatcacc ctagaggtgg aaagctccga caccatcgac aacgttaagg
      361 ccaagatcca ggataaggag ggcattcctc cggatcagca gaggcttatt ttcgccggca
      421 agcagctaga ggatggccgt acgttggctg attacaatat ccagaaggaa tccaccctcc
      481 acttggtcct caggctccgt ggtggttaag cttgcaatta actttaagaa ggagatatac
      541 aatgcttcac aagcgagcta gtgaagctaa cgataagaac gataatacca tcatcggttc
      601 cgatttagca tcatctaaga aacgccgtat cgatttcact gaatcttcgt ctgataagtc
      661 atcttcgatt ttagcttctg gtagtagcag gggttttcac ggcgatagcg tcgttcagca
      721 aatcgacatg gcttttggta attcgaaccg tcaggagatt gatgaagatc tgcacagtcg
      781 ccagctcgcc gtctatggtc gtgagactat gaggcgtctc tttgcttcca atgttctcat
      841 ctcggggatg cacggtcttg gtgccgagat tgccaagaat cttatacttg ctggtgtgaa
      901 gtctgtgacc ttgcatgatg aaagagttgt agagctatgg gacttatcaa gcaactttgt
      961 tttctcggag gatgatgttg gcaagaatag agcagatgct tctgttcaga agttacagga
     1021 tcttaacaat gctgtggttg tctctagctt gaccaaaagc ttaaacaaag aggatctttc
     1081 tggcttccag gttgttgtat tctctgacat aagcatggaa agagcaatcg aatttgatga
     1141 ctattgtcac agccatcagc ctcctatcgc ttttgtcaag gctgatgtca ggggtctttt
     1201 cggctctgtc ttttgtgatt ttgggcctga atttgcggtt cttgatgttg atggagagga
     1261 accccataca ggcatcattg cgtctatctc taatgagaac caggcattta tttcctgtgt
     1321 cgacgatgag aggcttgagt ttgaagatgg tgacctagtt gttttctcag aagttgaggg
     1381 tatgacagaa ttgaatgatg ggaaaccaag gaagataaaa agtacacggc catattcatt
     1441 cacccttgat gaggacacta ctaactatgg aacatatgtg aagggtggta ttgtcactca
     1501 agtgaaacag ccaaagttac tgaatttcaa gccattgagg gaagcgctta aggatccagg
     1561 ggattttcta tttagtgatt tctctaagtt tgatcggcct ccactccttc acttagcatt
     1621 ccaggcactt gatcatttta aagctgaagc tggcagattt cctgttgctg gctcagaaga
     1681 ggacgctcag aagcttatat cgattgccac agccatcaat accgggcagg gtgatttaaa
     1741 ggtggagaat gttgatcaga agcttctaag acacttttcc tttggagcca aggctgtcct
     1801 gaatcctatg gctgcaatgt ttggcggtat tgttggacag gaggttgtta aagcttgctc
     1861 tggaaaattt catcctctct tccagttttt ctactttgat tcagtggagt cactcccctc
     1921 tgaacctgtg gactcgagtg actttgcacc aagaaacagc cggtatgatg cccaaatatc
     1981 tgtatttggg gccaagttcc agaagaaact tgaagatgct aaagttttca cagtagggtc
     2041 tggtgctctt ggctgtgagt tcttgaaaaa tttggctctg atgggggttt cttgtggaag
     2101 ccaagggaag ctgacagtga cagatgatga tatcattgag aagagtaacc tcagtcgtca
     2161 atttctgttc cgtgactgga acattggaca ggctaaatcc acagttgctg cttcggctgc
     2221 tgctgttata aatcctcgct tcaacattga ggccctgcaa aaccgtgttg gcgcggagac
     2281 tgagaatgta tttgacgatg ccttctggga gaacttaact gttgtcgtca atgcactgga
     2341 taatgttaat gcgaggctct atgttgattc gaggtgcttg tatttccaga agcctctcct
     2401 tgagtctgga actcttggta caaagtgcaa cacacagtcg gttatcccac atctaactga
     2461 aaattacggt gcctcaaggg acccaccaga gaaacaggcc cccatgtgta cagtgcattc
     2521 cttcccgcat aacattgatc actgtttaac ttgggctcgc tctgagtttg agggtctgct
     2581 ggagaaaact cccgctgaag tgaatgcata tctttctagc ccagttgagt acactaactc
     2641 aatgatgagt gctggtgatg ctcaggcgag ggacacattg gagaggattg ttgagtgcct
     2701 tgaaaaggag aagtgtgaaa ccttccaaga ctgcttaacc tgggcacgac tgaggtttga
     2761 ggattacttt gtgaaccgtg tcaagcaatt gatatacaca tttcctgaag atgctgcgac
     2821 tagtaccgga gctccattct ggtctgctcc aaaaagattc cctcgtccac tccagtactc
     2881 gtcgtccgac ccaagtctcc ttaactttat cacagcgact gctattttac gagcagagac
     2941 atttgggatc ccgatacctg agtggactaa gaacccaaag gaagcagcag aagctgttga
     3001 cagagtgata gtcccagact ttgagccaag gcaagatgca aagattgtga ctgatgagaa
     3061 agctaccact ttaaccactg cttcggtgga cgacgctgca gtcatcgacg atctcattgc
     3121 taagatcgac cagtgtaggc ataacttgtc gccagacttc aggatgaaac ctattcagtt
     3181 cgaaaaggat gatgatacaa actatcacat ggatgtgata gcaggactag ccaacatgag
     3241 ggcgagaaat tacagcatcc ctgaagtgga caagctgaaa gcaaagttca tagcagggag
     3301 aatcatccca gccattgcga cttcaacagc catggctact gggctggtct gcctcgagct
     3361 gtacaaggtc cttgatggag gacataaagt ggaagcttac agaaacacat ttgccaacct
     3421 ggcacttcca ctattctcca tggctgaacc acttccacca aaggtggtga agcaccgtga
     3481 catggcttgg acagtttggg acagatgggt tctcaaggga aacccaactc ttcgtgaggt
     3541 gttgcagtgg ctggaggaca aagggcttag cgcatacagc atctcttgtg gaagctgtct
     3601 actgttcaac agtatgttca caaggcacaa ggagaggatg gacaagaagg ttgtggatct
     3661 cgctcgggat gttgcgaaag tcgagttacc gccttatcgc aaccatcttg atgtagtggt
     3721 ggcttgtgag gatgaagatg acaatgacgt cgatattcct ctcgtctcta tctacttcag
     3781 gtgagcttac tattaacttt aagaaggaga tataccatgt acccatacga tgttcctgac
     3841 tatgcgggct atccctatga cgtcccggac tatgcaggat tgtatccata tgacgttcca
     3901 gattacgcca ctagagctgc ttacccatac gatgttcctg actatgcggg ctatccctat
     3961 gacgtcccgg actatgcagg attgtatcca tatgacgttc cagattacgc aatggcaacg
     4021 agacggatat tgaaagaatt gaaggagttg caaagggacc ctcctgtatc atgcagtgca
     4081 ggtccaacag gagaagatat gttccactgg caagctacta taatgggtcc gaatgaaagt
     4141 ccttactccg gaggtgtttt ccttgtcaat attcatttcc ctcctgatta tccttttaaa
     4201 cctcccaagg ttgtattcag aaccaaagtg tttcacccaa acatcaacag taatggaaac
     4261 atatgtttgg acattctcaa agaccaatgg agccctgccc ttaccatttc taaggtgctt
     4321 ctctctatat gctctcttct aacagatcca aaccctgacg accctctggt gccagagata
     4381 gctcacatat acaaaactga caagaccaaa tatgaagcca tggctcgaag ctggacccag
     4441 aagtatgcct tgttttaagc ttttacgctt ttaagccagc cccgacaccc gccaacaccc
     4501 gctgacgcgc cctgacgggc ttgtctgctc ccggcatccg cttacagaca agctgtgacc
     4561 gggatgagat ccggctgcta acaaagcccg aaaggaagct gagttggctg ctgccaccgc
     4621 tgagcaataa ctagcataac cccttggggc ctctaaacgg gtcttgaggg gttttttgct
     4681 gaaaggagga actatatccg gattggcgaa tgggnnnnnn nnnnnnnnnn nnnnnnnnnn
     4741 nnnnnnnnnn nnnnnnnnnn nnnnnnnnnn nnnnnnnnnn nnnnnnnnnn nnnnnnnnnn
     4801 nnnnnnnnnn nnnnnnnnnn nnnnnnnnnn nnnnnnnncn nnnnnnnnnn nnnnnnnnnn
     4861 nnnnnnnnnn nnnnnnnnnn nnnnnnnnnn nnnnnnnnnn nnnnnnnnnn nnnnnnnnnn
     4921 nnnnnnnnnn annnnnnnnn nnnnnnnnnn nnnnnnnnnn nnnnnnnnnn nnnnnnnnnn
     4981 cctttgacgt tggagtccac gttctttnnn nnnnnnnnnn nnnnnnnnnn nnnnnnnnnn
     5041 nnnnacccta tctcggtcta ttcttttgat ttataaggga ttttgccgat ttcggcctat
     5101 tggttaaaaa atgagctgat ttaacaaaaa tttaacgcga attttaacaa aatattaacg
     5161 cttacaattt aggtggcact tttcggggaa atgtgcgcgg aacccctatt tgtttatttt
     5221 tctaaataca ttcaaatatg tatccgctca tgaattaatt cttagaaaaa ctcatcgagc
     5281 atcaaatgaa actgcaattt attcatatca ggattatcaa taccatattt ttgaaaaagc
     5341 cgtttctgta atgaaggaga aaactcaccg aggcagttcc ataggatggc aagatcctgg
     5401 tatcggtctg cgattccgac tcgtccaaca tcaatacaac ctattaattt cccctcgtca
     5461 aaaataaggt tatcaagtga gaaatcacca tgagtgacga ctgaatccgg tgagaatggc
     5521 aaaagtttat gcatttcttt ccagacttgt tcaacaggcc agccattacg ctcgtcatca
     5581 aaatcactcg catcaaccaa accgttattc attcgtgatt gcgcctgagc gagtcgaaat
     5641 acgcgatcgc tgttaaaagg acaattacaa acaggaatcg aatgcaaccg gcgcaggaac
     5701 actgccagcg catcaacaat attttcacct gaatcaggat attcttctaa tacctggaat
     5761 gctgttttcc cggggatcgc agtggtgagt aaccatgcat catcaggagt acggataaaa
     5821 tgcttgatgg tcggaagagg cataaattcc gtcagccagt ttagtctgac catctcatct
     5881 gtaacatcat tggcaacgct acctttgcca tgtttcagaa acaactctgg cgcatcgggc
     5941 ttcccataca atcgatagat tgtcgcacct gattgcccga cattatcgcg agcccattta
     6001 tacccatata aatcagcatc catgttggaa tttaatcgcg gcctagagca agacgtttcc
     6061 cgttgaatat ggctcataac accccttgta ttactgttta tgtaagcaga cagttttatt
     6121 gttcatgacc aaaatccctt aacgtgagtt ttcgttccac tgagcgtcag accccgtaga
     6181 aaagatcaaa ggatcttctt gagatccttt ttttctgcgc gtaatctgct gcttgcaaac
     6241 aaaaaaacca ccgctaccag cggtggtttg tttgccggat caagagctac caactctttt
     6301 tccgaaggta actggcttca gcagagcgca gataccaaat actgtccttc tagtgtagcc
     6361 gtagttaggc caccacttca agaactctgt agcaccgcct acatacctcg ctctgctaat
     6421 cctgttacca gtggctgctg ccagtggcga taagtcgtgt cttaccgggt tggactcaag
     6481 acgatagtta ccggataagg cgcagcggtc gggctgaacg gggggttcgt gcacacagcc
     6541 cagcttggag cgaacgacct acaccgaact gagataccta cagcgtgagc tatgagaaag
     6601 cgccacgctt cccgaaggga gaaaggcgga caggtatccg gtaagcggca gggtcggaac
     6661 aggagagcgc acgagggagc ttccaggggg aaacgcctgg tatctttata gtcctgtcgg
     6721 gtttcgccac ctctgacttg agcgtcgatt tttgtgatgc tcgtcagggg ggcggagcct
     6781 atggaaaaac gccagcaacg cggccttttt acggttcctg gccttttgct ggccttttgc
     6841 tcacatgttc tttcctgcgt tatcccctga ttctgtggat aaccgtatta ccgcctttga
     6901 gtgagctgat accgctcgcc gcagccgaac gaccgagcgc agcgagtcag tgagcgagga
     6961 agcggaagag cgcctgatgc ggtattttct ccttacgcat ctgtgcggta tttcacaccg
     7021 caatggtgca ctctcagtac aatctgctct gatgccgcat agttaagcca gtatacactc
     7081 cgctatcgct acgtgactgg gtcatggctg cgccccgaca cccgccaaca cccgctgacg
     7141 cgccctgacg ggcttgtctg ctcccggcat ccgcttacag acaagctgtg accgactccg
     7201 ggagctgcat gtgtcagagg ttttcaccgt catcaccgaa acgcgcgagg cagctgcggt
     7261 aaagctcatc agcgtggtcg tgaagcgatt cacagatgtc tgcctgttca tccgcgtcca
     7321 gctcgttgag tttctccaga agcgttaatg tctggcttct gataaagcgg gccatgttaa
     7381 gggcggtttt ttcctgtttg gtcactgatg cctccgtgta agggggattt ctgttcatgg
     7441 gggtaatgat accgatgaaa cgagagagga tgctcacgat acgggttact gatgatgaac
     7501 atgcccggtt actggaacgt tgtgagggta aacaactggc ggtatggatg cggcgggacc
     7561 agagaaaaat cactcagggt caatgccagc gcttcgttaa tacagatgta ggtgttccac
     7621 agggtagcca gcagcatcct gcgatgcaga tccggaacat aatggtgcag ggcgctgact
     7681 tccgcgtttc cagactttac gaaacacgga aacccaagac cattcatgtt gttgctcagg
     7741 tcgcagacgt tttgcagcag cagtcgcttc acgttcgctc gcgtatcggt gattcattct
     7801 gctaaccagt aaggcaaccc cgccagccta gccgggtcct caacgacagg agcacgatca
     7861 tgcgcacccg tggggccgcc atgccggcga taatggcctg cttctcgccg aaacgtttgg
     7921 tggcgggacc agtgacgaag gcttgagcga gggcgtgcaa gattccgaat accgcaagcg
     7981 acaggccgat catcgtcgcg ctccagcgaa agcggtcctc gccgaaaatg acccagagcg
     8041 ctgccggcac ctgtcctacg agttgcatga taaagaacac agtcataagt gcggcgacga
     8101 tagtcatgcc ccgcgcccac cggaaggagc tgactgggtt gaaggctctc aagggcatcg
     8161 gtcgagatcc cggtgcctaa tgagtgagct aacttacatt aattgcgttg cgctcactgc
     8221 ccgctttcca gtcgggaaac ctgtcgtgcc agctgcatta atgaatcggc caacgcgcgg
     8281 ggagaggcgg tttgcgtatt gggcgccagg gtggtttttc ttttcaccag tgacacgggc
     8341 aacagctgat tgcccttcac cgcctggccc tgagagagtt gcagcaagcg gtccacgctg
     8401 gtttgcccca gcaggcgaaa atcctgtttg atggtggtta acggcgggat ataacatgag
     8461 ctgtcctcgg tatcgtcgta tcccactacc gagatatccg caccaacgcg cagcccggac
     8521 tcggtaatgg cgcgcattgc gcccagcgcc atctgatcgt tggcaaccag catcgcagtg
     8581 ggaacgatgc cctcattcag catttgcatg gtttgttgaa aaccggacat ggcactccag
     8641 tcgccttccc gttccgctat cggctgaatt tgattgcgag tgagatattt atgccagcca
     8701 gccagacgca gacgcgccga gacagaactt aatgggcccg ctaacagcgc gatttgctgg
     8761 tgacccaatg cgaccagatg ctccacgccc agtcgcgtac cgtcctcatg ggagaaaata
     8821 atactgttga tgggtgtctg gtcagagaca tcaagaaata acgccggaac attagtgcag
     8881 gcagcttcca cagcaatggc atcctggtca tccagcggat agttaatgat cagcccactg
     8941 acgcgttgcg cgagaagatt gtgcaccgcc gctttacagg cttcgacgcc gcttcgttct
     9001 accatcgaca ccaccacgct ggcacccagt tgatcggcgc gagatttaat cgccgcgaca
     9061 atttgcgacg gcgcgtgcag ggccagactg gaggtggcaa cgccaatcag caacgactgt
     9121 ttgcccgcca gttgttgtgc cacgcggttg ggaatgtaat tcagctccgc catcgccgct
     9181 tccacttttt cccgcgtttt cgcagaaacg tggctggcct ggttcaccac gcgggaaacg
     9241 gtctgataag agacaccggc atactctgcg acatcgtata acgttactgg tttcacattc
     9301 accaccctga attgactctc ttccgggcgc tatcatgcca taccgcgaaa ggttttgcgc
     9361 cattcgatgg tgtccgggat ctcgacgctc tcccttatgc gactcctgca ttaggaagca
     9421 gcccagtagt aggttgaggc cgttgagcac cgccgccgca aggaatggtg catgcaagga
     9481 gatggcgccc aacagtcccc cggccacggg gcctgccacc atacc
//
