Features (pLannotate 1.2.2; 25 found; start..end, strand, type, name):
     12..467     +  rep_origin     f1 ori (sequence partly withheld): f1 bacteriophage origin of replication; arrow indicates direction of (+) strand synthesis
    494..551     +  promoter       AmpR promoter (fragment): bla
    560..1375    -  CDS            KanR: aminoglycoside phosphotransferase; aph(3')-Ia; confers resistance to kanamycin in bacteria or G418 (Geneticin®) in eukaryotes
   1497..2085    +  rep_origin     ori: high-copy-number ColE1/pMB1/pBR322/pUC origin of replication
   2271..2413    -  misc_feature   bom: basis of mobility region from pBR322
   2515..2706    -  CDS            rop: Rop protein, which maintains plasmids at low copy number; rop
   2723..3103    +  CDS            YPB1_ECOLX: Protein predicted: Swiss-Prot protein existence level 4. From Escherichia coli.
   3175..3466    -  CDS            TcR (fragment): tetracycline efflux protein; tet; confers resistance to tetracycline
   3481..3502    -  protein_bind   CAP binding site: CAP binding activates transcription in the presence of cAMP. E. coli catabolite activator protein
   3515..4597    -  CDS            lacI: lac repressor; lacI; The lac repressor binds to the lac operator to inhibit transcription in E. coli. This inhibition can be relieved by adding lactose or isopropyl-β-D-thiogalactopyranoside (IPTG).
   4598..4675    -  promoter       lacI promoter: lacI
   4683..4962    -  CDS            TcR (fragment): tetracycline efflux protein; tet; confers resistance to tetracycline
   4984..5002    +  promoter       T7 promoter: promoter for bacteriophage T7 RNA polymerase
   5003..5027    +  protein_bind   lac operator: The lac repressor binds to the lac operator to inhibit transcription in E. coli. This inhibition can be relieved by adding lactose or isopropyl-β-D-thiogalactopyranoside (IPTG). lac repressor encoded by lacI
   5048..5065    +  RBS            RBS (fragment): efficient ribosome binding site from bacteriophage T7 gene 10 (Olins and Rangwala, 1989)
   5080..5098    +  CDS            9xHis (fragment): 9xHis affinity tag
   5105..5332    +  CDS            UBIQ_AVESA: Experimental evidence at protein level: Swiss-Prot protein existence level 1. Ubiquitin exists either covalently attached to another protein, or free (unanchored). When covalently bound, it is conjugated to target proteins via an isopeptide bond either as a monomer (monoubiquitin), a polymer linked via different Lys residues of the ubiquitin (polyubiquitin chains) or a linear polymer linked via the initiator Met of the ubiquitin (linear polyubiquitin chains). Polyubiquitin chains, when attached to a target protein, have different functions depending on the Lys residue of the ubiquitin that is
   5344..5361    +  RBS            RBS (fragment): efficient ribosome binding site from bacteriophage T7 gene 10 (Olins and Rangwala, 1989)
   5368..8607    +  CDS            UBA1: UBE11_ARATH - Also known as MOS5. Experimental evidence at protein level: Swiss-Prot protein existence level 1. Activates ubiquitin by first adenylating its C-terminal glycine residue with ATP, and thereafter linking this residue to the side chain of a cysteine residue in E1, yielding a ubiquitin-E1 thioester and free AMP. From Arabidopsis thaliana (Mouse-ear cress).
   8619..8636    +  RBS            RBS (fragment): efficient ribosome binding site from bacteriophage T7 gene 10 (Olins and Rangwala, 1989)
   8646..8734    +  CDS            3xHA (fragment): three tandem HA epitope tags
   8748..8836    +  CDS            3xHA (fragment): three tandem HA epitope tags
   8838..9281    +  CDS            UBC29: UBC29_ARATH - Experimental evidence at transcript level: Swiss-Prot protein existence level 2. Accepts the ubiquitin from the E1 complex and catalyzes its covalent attachment to other proteins. From Arabidopsis thaliana (Mouse-ear cress).
   9400..9449    +  CDS            SET1 (fragment): solubility-enhancement tag derived from T7 phage gene 10B
   9457..9504    +  terminator     T7 terminator: transcription terminator for bacteriophage T7 RNA polymerase
>Addgene plasmid #104749 | pUG-320 | depositor full sequence | sequence record 198577 | Full Sequence
TGGCGAATGGG
[124 nt withheld, positions 12-135]
C
[91 nt withheld, positions 137-227]
A
[49 nt withheld, positions 229-277]
CCTTTGACGTTGGAGTCCACGTTCTTT
[37 nt withheld, positions 305-341]
ACCCTATCTCGGTCTATTCTTTTGATTTATAAGGGATTTTGCCGATTTCGGCCTATTGGTTAAAAAATGA
GCTGATTTAACAAAAATTTAACGCGAATTTTAACAAAATATTAACGTTTACAATTTCAGGTGGCACTTTT
CGGGGAAATGTGCGCGGAACCCCTATTTGTTTATTTTTCTAAATACATTCAAATATGTATCCGCTCATGA
ATTAATTCTTAGAAAAACTCATCGAGCATCAAATGAAACTGCAATTTATTCATATCAGGATTATCAATAC
CATATTTTTGAAAAAGCCGTTTCTGTAATGAAGGAGAAAACTCACCGAGGCAGTTCCATAGGATGGCAAG
ATCCTGGTATCGGTCTGCGATTCCGACTCGTCCAACATCAATACAACCTATTAATTTCCCCTCGTCAAAA
ATAAGGTTATCAAGTGAGAAATCACCATGAGTGACGACTGAATCCGGTGAGAATGGCAAAAGTTTATGCA
TTTCTTTCCAGACTTGTTCAACAGGCCAGCCATTACGCTCGTCATCAAAATCACTCGCATCAACCAAACC
GTTATTCATTCGTGATTGCGCCTGAGCGAGTCGAAATACGCGATCGCTGTTAAAAGGACAATTACAAACA
GGAATCGAATGCAACCGGCGCAGGAACACTGCCAGCGCATCAACAATATTTTCACCTGAATCAGGATATT
CTTCTAATACCTGGAATGCTGTTTTCCCGGGGATCGCAGTGGTGAGTAACCATGCATCATCAGGAGTACG
GATAAAATGCTTGATGGTCGGAAGAGGCATAAATTCCGTCAGCCAGTTTAGTCTGACCATCTCATCTGTA
ACATCATTGGCAACGCTACCTTTGCCATGTTTCAGAAACAACTCTGGCGCATCGGGCTTCCCATACAATC
GATAGATTGTCGCACCTGATTGCCCGACATTATCGCGAGCCCATTTATACCCATATAAATCAGCATCCAT
GTTGGAATTTAATCGCGGCCTAGAGCAAGACGTTTCCCGTTGAATATGGCTCATAACACCCCTTGTATTA
CTGTTTATGTAAGCAGACAGTTTTATTGTTCATGACCAAAATCCCTTAACGTGAGTTTTCGTTCCACTGA
GCGTCAGACCCCGTAGAAAAGATCAAAGGATCTTCTTGAGATCCTTTTTTTCTGCGCGTAATCTGCTGCT
TGCAAACAAAAAAACCACCGCTACCAGCGGTGGTTTGTTTGCCGGATCAAGAGCTACCAACTCTTTTTCC
GAAGGTAACTGGCTTCAGCAGAGCGCAGATACCAAATACTGTCCTTCTAGTGTAGCCGTAGTTAGGCCAC
CACTTCAAGAACTCTGTAGCACCGCCTACATACCTCGCTCTGCTAATCCTGTTACCAGTGGCTGCTGCCA
GTGGCGATAAGTCGTGTCTTACCGGGTTGGACTCAAGACGATAGTTACCGGATAAGGCGCAGCGGTCGGG
CTGAACGGGGGGTTCGTGCACACAGCCCAGCTTGGAGCGAACGACCTACACCGAACTGAGATACCTACAG
CGTGAGCTATGAGAAAGCGCCACGCTTCCCGAAGGGAGAAAGGCGGACAGGTATCCGGTAAGCGGCAGGG
TCGGAACAGGAGAGCGCACGAGGGAGCTTCCAGGGGGAAACGCCTGGTATCTTTATAGTCCTGTCGGGTT
TCGCCACCTCTGACTTGAGCGTCGATTTTTGTGATGCTCGTCAGGGGGGCGGAGCCTATGGAAAAACGCC
AGCAACGCGGCCTTTTTACGGTTCCTGGCCTTTTGCTGGCCTTTTGCTCACATGTTCTTTCCTGCGTTAT
CCCCTGATTCTGTGGATAACCGTATTACCGCCTTTGAGTGAGCTGATACCGCTCGCCGCAGCCGAACGAC
CGAGCGCAGCGAGTCAGTGAGCGAGGAAGCGGAAGAGCGCCTGATGCGGTATTTTCTCCTTACGCATCTG
TGCGGTATTTCACACCGCATATATGGTGCACTCTCAGTACAATCTGCTCTGATGCCGCATAGTTAAGCCA
GTATACACTCCGCTATCGCTACGTGACTGGGTCATGGCTGCGCCCCGACACCCGCCAACACCCGCTGACG
CGCCCTGACGGGCTTGTCTGCTCCCGGCATCCGCTTACAGACAAGCTGTGACCGACTCCGGGAGCTGCAT
GTGTCAGAGGTTTTCACCGTCATCACCGAAACGCGCGAGGCAGCTGCGGTAAAGCTCATCAGCGTGGTCG
TGAAGCGATTCACAGATGTCTGCCTGTTCATCCGCGTCCAGCTCGTTGAGTTTCTCCAGAAGCGTTAATG
TCTGGCTTCTGATAAAGCGGGCCATGTTAAGGGCGGTTTTTTCCTGTTTGGTCACTGATGCCTCCGTGTA
AGGGGGATTTCTGTTCATGGGGGTAATGATACCGATGAAACGAGAGAGGATGCTCACGATACGGGTTACT
GATGATGAACATGCCCGGTTACTGGAACGTTGTGAGGGTAAACAACTGGCGGTATGGATGCGGCGGGACC
AGAGAAAAATCACTCAGGGTCAATGCCAGCGCTTCGTTAATACAGATGTAGGTGTTCCACAGGGTAGCCA
GCAGCATCCTGCGATGCAGATCCGGAACATAATGGTGCAGGGCGCTGACTTCCGCGTTTCCAGACTTTAC
GAAACACGGAAACCCAAGACCATTCATGTTGTTGCTCAGGTCGCAGACGTTTTGCAGCAGCAGTCGCTTC
ACGTTCGCTCGCGTATCGGTGATTCATTCTGCTAACCAGTAAGGCAACCCCGCCAGCCTAGCCGGGTCCT
CAACGACAGGAGCACGATCATGCGCACCCGTGGGGCCGCCATGCCGGCGATAATGGCCTGCTTCTCGCCG
AAACGTTTGGTGGCGGGACCAGTGACGAAGGCTTGAGCGAGGGCGTGCAAGATTCCGAATACCGCAAGCG
ACAGGCCGATCATCGTCGCGCTCCAGCGAAAGCGGTCCTCGCCGAAAATGACCCAGAGCGCTGCCGGCAC
CTGTCCTACGAGTTGCATGATAAAGAACACAGTCATAAGTGCGGCGACGATAGTCATGCCCCGCGCCCAC
CGGAAGGAGCTGACTGGGTTGAAGGCTCTCAAGGGCATCGGTCGAGATCCCGGTGCCTAATGAGTGAGCT
AACTTACATTAATTGCGTTGCGCTCACTGCCCGCTTTCCAGTCGGGAAACCTGTCGTGCCAGCTGCATTA
ATGAATCGGCCAACGCGCGGGGAGAGGCGGTTTGCGTATTGGGCGCCAGGGTGGTTTTTCTTTTCACCAG
TGACACGGGCAACAGCTGATTGCCCTTCACCGCCTGGCCCTGAGAGAGTTGCAGCAAGCGGTCCACGCTG
GTTTGCCCCAGCAGGCGAAAATCCTGTTTGATGGTGGTTAACGGCGGGATATAACATGAGCTGTCCTCGG
TATCGTCGTATCCCACTACCGAGATATCCGCACCAACGCGCAGCCCGGACTCGGTAATGGCGCGCATTGC
GCCCAGCGCCATCTGATCGTTGGCAACCAGCATCGCAGTGGGAACGATGCCCTCATTCAGCATTTGCATG
GTTTGTTGAAAACCGGACATGGCACTCCAGTCGCCTTCCCGTTCCGCTATCGGCTGAATTTGATTGCGAG
TGAGATATTTATGCCAGCCAGCCAGACGCAGACGCGCCGAGACAGAACTTAATGGGCCCGCTAACAGCGC
GATTTGCTGGTGACCCAATGCGACCAGATGCTCCACGCCCAGTCGCGTACCGTCCTCATGGGAGAAAATA
ATACTGTTGATGGGTGTCTGGTCAGAGACATCAAGAAATAACGCCGGAACATTAGTGCAGGCAGCTTCCA
CAGCAATGGCATCCTGGTCATCCAGCGGATAGTTAATGATCAGCCCACTGACGCGTTGCGCGAGAAGATT
GTGCACCGCCGCTTTACAGGCTTCGACGCCGCTTCGTTCTACCATCGACACCACCACGCTGGCACCCAGT
TGATCGGCGCGAGATTTAATCGCCGCGACAATTTGCGACGGCGCGTGCAGGGCCAGACTGGAGGTGGCAA
CGCCAATCAGCAACGACTGTTTGCCCGCCAGTTGTTGTGCCACGCGGTTGGGAATGTAATTCAGCTCCGC
CATCGCCGCTTCCACTTTTTCCCGCGTTTTCGCAGAAACGTGGCTGGCCTGGTTCACCACGCGGGAAACG
GTCTGATAAGAGACACCGGCATACTCTGCGACATCGTATAACGTTACTGGTTTCACATTCACCACCCTGA
ATTGACTCTCTTCCGGGCGCTATCATGCCATACCGCGAAAGGTTTTGCGCCATTCGATGGTGTCCGGGAT
CTCGACGCTCTCCCTTATGCGACTCCTGCATTAGGAAGCAGCCCAGTAGTAGGTTGAGGCCGTTGAGCAC
CGCCGCCGCAAGGAATGGTGCATGCAAGGAGATGGCGCCCAACAGTCCCCCGGCCACGGGGCCTGCCACC
ATACCCACGCCGAAACAAGCGCTCATGAGCCCGAAGTGGCGAGCCCGATCTTCCCCATCGGTGATGTCGG
CGATATAGGCGCCAGCAACCGCACCTGTGGCGCCGGTGATGCCGGCCACGATGCGTCCGGCGTAGAGGAT
CGAGATCTCGATCCCGCGAAATTAATACGACTCACTATAGGGGAATTGTGAGCGGATAACAATTCCCCTC
TAGAAATAATTTTGCCTTAACTTTAAGAAGGAGATATACCATGGGCAGCCACCACCACCACCACCACAGC
GGAATGCAGATCTTTGTTAAGACTCTCACCGGAAAGACAATCACCCTGGAGGTGGAAAGCTCCGACACCA
TCGACAACGTTAAGGCCAAGATCCAGGATAAGGAGGGCATTCCTCCGGATCAGCAGAGGCTTATTTTCGC
CGGCAAGCAGCTAGAGGATGGCCGTACGTTGGCTGATTACAATATCCAGAAGGAATCCACCCTCCACTTG
GTCCTCAGGCTCCGTGGTGGTTAAGCTTGCAATTAACTTTAAGAAGGAGATATACAATGCTTCACAAGCG
AGCTAGTGAAGCTAACGATAAGAACGATAATACCATCATCGGTTCCGATTTAGCATCATCTAAGAAACGC
CGTATCGATTTCACTGAATCTTCGTCTGATAAGTCATCTTCGATTTTAGCTTCTGGTAGTAGCAGGGGTT
TTCACGGCGATAGCGTCGTTCAGCAAATCGACATGGCTTTTGGTAATTCGAACCGTCAGGAGATTGATGA
AGATCTGCACAGTCGCCAGCTCGCCGTCTATGGTCGTGAGACTATGAGGCGTCTCTTTGCTTCCAATGTT
CTCATCTCGGGGATGCACGGTCTTGGTGCCGAGATTGCCAAGAATCTTATACTTGCTGGTGTGAAGTCTG
TGACCTTGCATGATGAAAGAGTTGTAGAGCTATGGGACTTATCAAGCAACTTTGTTTTCTCGGAGGATGA
TGTTGGCAAGAATAGAGCAGATGCTTCTGTTCAGAAGTTACAGGATCTTAACAATGCTGTGGTTGTCTCT
AGCTTGACCAAAAGCTTAAACAAAGAGGATCTTTCTGGCTTCCAGGTTGTTGTATTCTCTGACATAAGCA
TGGAAAGAGCAATCGAATTTGATGACTATTGTCACAGCCATCAGCCTCCTATCGCTTTTGTCAAGGCTGA
TGTCAGGGGTCTTTTCGGCTCTGTCTTTTGTGATTTTGGGCCTGAATTTGCGGTTCTTGATGTTGATGGA
GAGGAACCCCATACAGGCATCATTGCGTCTATCTCTAATGAGAACCAGGCATTTATTTCCTGTGTCGACG
ATGAGAGGCTTGAGTTTGAAGATGGTGACCTAGTTGTTTTCTCAGAAGTTGAGGGTATGACAGAATTGAA
TGATGGGAAACCAAGGAAGATAAAAAGTACACGGCCATATTCATTCACCCTTGATGAGGACACTACTAAC
TATGGAACATATGTGAAGGGTGGTATTGTCACTCAAGTGAAACAGCCAAAGTTACTGAATTTCAAGCCAT
TGAGGGAAGCGCTTAAGGATCCAGGGGATTTTCTATTTAGTGATTTCTCTAAGTTTGATCGGCCTCCACT
CCTTCACTTAGCATTCCAGGCACTTGATCATTTTAAAGCTGAAGCTGGCAGATTTCCTGTTGCTGGCTCA
GAAGAGGACGCTCAGAAGCTTATATCGATTGCCACAGCCATCAATACCGGGCAGGGTGATTTAAAGGTGG
AGAATGTTGATCAGAAGCTTCTAAGACACTTTTCCTTTGGAGCCAAGGCTGTCCTGAATCCTATGGCTGC
AATGTTTGGCGGTATTGTTGGACAGGAGGTTGTTAAAGCTTGCTCTGGAAAATTTCATCCTCTCTTCCAG
TTTTTCTACTTTGATTCAGTGGAGTCACTCCCCTCTGAACCTGTGGACTCGAGTGACTTTGCACCAAGAA
ACAGCCGGTATGATGCCCAAATATCTGTATTTGGGGCCAAGTTCCAGAAGAAACTTGAAGATGCTAAAGT
TTTCACAGTAGGGTCTGGTGCTCTTGGCTGTGAGTTCTTGAAAAATTTGGCTCTGATGGGGGTTTCTTGT
GGAAGCCAAGGGAAGCTGACAGTGACAGATGATGATATCATTGAGAAGAGTAACCTCAGTCGTCAATTTC
TGTTCCGTGACTGGAACATTGGACAGGCTAAATCCACAGTTGCTGCTTCGGCTGCTGCTGTTATAAATCC
TCGCTTCAACATTGAGGCCCTGCAAAACCGTGTTGGCGCGGAGACTGAGAATGTATTTGACGATGCCTTC
TGGGAGAACTTAACTGTTGTCGTCAATGCACTGGATAATGTTAATGCGAGGCTCTATGTTGATTCGAGGT
GCTTGTATTTCCAGAAGCCTCTCCTTGAGTCTGGAACTCTTGGTACAAAGTGCAACACACAGTCGGTTAT
CCCACATCTAACTGAAAATTACGGTGCCTCAAGGGACCCACCAGAGAAACAGGCCCCCATGTGTACAGTG
CATTCCTTCCCGCATAACATTGATCACTGTTTAACTTGGGCTCGCTCTGAGTTTGAGGGTCTGCTGGAGA
AAACTCCCGCTGAAGTGAATGCATATCTTTCTAGCCCAGTTGAGTACACTAACTCAATGATGAGTGCTGG
TGATGCTCAGGCGAGGGACACATTGGAGAGGATTGTTGAGTGCCTTGAAAAGGAGAAGTGTGAAACCTTC
CAAGACTGCTTAACCTGGGCACGACTGAGGTTTGAGGATTACTTTGTGAACCGTGTCAAGCAATTGATAT
ACACATTTCCTGAAGATGCTGCGACTAGTACCGGAGCTCCATTCTGGTCTGCTCCAAAAAGATTCCCTCG
TCCACTCCAGTACTCGTCGTCCGACCCAAGTCTCCTTAACTTTATCACAGCGACTGCTATTTTACGAGCA
GAGACATTTGGGATCCCGATACCTGAGTGGACTAAGAACCCAAAGGAAGCAGCAGAAGCTGTTGACAGAG
TGATAGTCCCAGACTTTGAGCCAAGGCAAGATGCAAAGATTGTGACTGATGAGAAAGCTACCACTTTAAC
CACTGCTTCGGTGGACGACGCTGCAGTCATCGACGATCTCATTGCTAAGATCGACCAGTGTAGGCATAAC
TTGTCGCCAGACTTCAGGATGAAACCTATTCAGTTCGAAAAGGATGATGATACAAACTATCACATGGATG
TGATAGCAGGACTAGCCAACATGAGGGCGAGAAATTACAGCATCCCTGAAGTGGACAAGCTGAAAGCAAA
GTTCATAGCAGGGAGAATCATCCCAGCCATTGCGACTTCAACAGCCATGGCTACTGGGCTGGTCTGCCTC
GAGCTGTACAAGGTCCTTGATGGAGGACATAAAGTGGAAGCTTACAGAAACACATTTGCCAACCTGGCAC
TTCCACTATTCTCCATGGCTGAACCACTTCCACCAAAGGTGGTGAAGCACCGTGACATGGCTTGGACAGT
TTGGGACAGATGGGTTCTCAAGGGAAACCCAACTCTTCGTGAGGTGTTGCAGTGGCTGGAGGACAAAGGG
CTTAGCGCATACAGCATCTCTTGTGGAAGCTGTCTACTGTTCAACAGTATGTTCACAAGGCACAAGGAGA
GGATGGACAAGAAGGTTGTGGATCTCGCTCGGGATGTTGCGAAAGTCGAGTTACCGCCTTATCGCAACCA
TCTTGATGTAGTGGTGGCTTGTGAGGATGAAGATGACAATGACGTCGATATTCCTCTCGTCTCTATCTAC
TTCAGGTGAGCTTACTATTAACTTTAAGAAGGAGATATACCATGTACCCATACGATGTTCCTGACTATGC
GGGCTATCCCTATGACGTCCCGGACTATGCAGGATTGTATCCATATGACGTTCCAGATTACGCCACTAGA
GCTGCTTACCCATACGATGTTCCTGACTATGCGGGCTATCCCTATGACGTCCCGGACTATGCAGGATTGT
ATCCATATGACGTTCCAGATTACGCAATGGCAACGAGACGGATATTGAAAGAATTGAAGGAGTTGCAAAG
GGACCCTCCTGTATCATGCAGTGCAGGTCCAACAGGAGAAGATATGTTCCACTGGCAAGCTACTATAATG
GGTCCGAATGAAAGTCCTTACTCCGGAGGTGTTTTCCTTGTCAATATTCATTTCCCTCCTGATTATCCTT
TTAAACCTCCCAAGGTTGTATTCAGAACCAAAGTGTTTCACCCAAACATCAACAGTAATGGAAACATATG
TTTGGACATTCTCAAAGACCAATGGAGCCCTGCCCTTACCATTTCTAAGGTGCTTCTCTCTATATGCTCT
CTTCTAACAGATCCAAACCCTGACGACCCTCTGGTGCCAGAGATAGCTCACATATACAAAACTGACAAGA
CCAAATATGAAGCCATGGCTCGAAGCTGGACCCAGAAGTATGCCTTGTTTTAAGCTTTTACGCTTTTAAG
CCAGCCCCGACACCCGCCAACACCCGCTGACGCGCCCTGACGGGCTTGTCTGCTCCCGGCATCCGCTTAC
AGACAAGCTGTGACCGGGATGAGATCCGGCTGCTAACAAAGCCCGAAAGGAAGCTGAGTTGGCTGCTGCC
ACCGCTGAGCAATAACTAGCATAACCCCTTGGGGCCTCTAAACGGGTCTTGAGGGGTTTTTTGCTGAAAG
GAGGAACTATATCCGGAT
